Addgene plasmid #143207: TFORF0231
Purpose: Lentiviral vector for overexpressing transcription factor ORFs with unique 24-bp barcodes. Barcodes facilitate identification of transcription factors in pooled screens.
Depositing lab: Feng Zhang. Depositing organization: Broad Institute. Publication: A transcription factor atlas of directed differentiation. Joung J, Ma S, Tay T, Geiger-Schuller KR, Kirchgatterer PC, Verdine VK, Guo B, Arias-Garcia MA, Allen WE, Singh A, Kuksenko O, Abudayyeh OO, Gootenberg JS, Fu Z, Macrae RK, Buenrostro JD, Regev A, Zhang F. Cell. 2023 Jan 5;186(1):209-229.e26. doi: 10.1016/j.cell.2022.11.026. PubMed 36608654.
Backbone
  Vector backbone: pLX_TRC317
  Backbone manufacturer: Broad Institute Genetic Perturbation Platform
  Backbone size w/o insert (bp): 8264
  Vector type: Mammalian Expression, Lentiviral
  Selectable markers: Puromycin
Growth in bacteria
  Bacterial resistance: Ampicillin, 100 μg/mL
  Growth temperature: 37°C
  Growth strain: NEB Stable
  Copy number: High Copy
Gene/Insert
  Gene/Insert name: ZNF595
  Species: H. sapiens (human)
  Insert size (bp): 2048
  Entrez Gene: ZNF595 (a.k.a. FLJ31740)
  Promoter: EF1a
  Cloning method: Unknown
  Sequencing primers: 5′ GGGTGGAGACTGAAGTTAGGCCAG; 3′ CACATAGCGTAAAAGGAGCAACATAG
Terms and licenses: Academic/Nonprofit Terms; Industry Terms: Not Available to Industry
Depositor comments: NM_182524,ENST00000610261 . The transcription factor ORF portion of this plasmid was synthesized by Genewiz. Please test multiple small colonies in case of plasmid recombination. To make this collection available in a timely manner, a portion of this collection was not fully sequenced by Addgene. If an Addgene verified full plasmid sequence is not available, please contact us prior to placing an order to request the full sequence.
How to cite: TFORF0231 was a gift from Feng Zhang (Addgene plasmid # 143207 ; http://n2t.net/addgene:143207 ; RRID:Addgene_143207)
