[The description below was written by a language model from this plasmid's Addgene catalogue record and pLannotate feature annotations shown in this document.]
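Description:
TFORF0231 is a lentiviral mammalian expression plasmid built on the pLX_TRC317 backbone, one member of a barcoded library of human transcription factor open reading frames. It carries the human zinc-finger gene ZNF595 (insert about 2 kb, synthesized ORF) under the strong constitutive EF-1α promoter. In the full sequenced record of roughly 10.3 kb, automated annotation recognises only the first ~650 bp after the promoter as a ZNF595 fragment; the remainder of the insert region is unannotated, so it presumably holds the rest of the ORF and the unique 24-bp barcode described in the catalogue entry, though the table does not locate the barcode. A WPRE follows the insert to enhance transcript stability and expression.

The viral framework is a third-generation, self-inactivating design. An RSV promoter drives a truncated HIV-1 5' LTR, followed by the Ψ packaging signal, a partial gag sequence, the RRE for Rev-dependent nuclear export, and a cPPT/CTS that aids nuclear import. The ΔU3 3' LTR closes the provirus and is followed by an SV40 polyadenylation signal. Within the proviral region, upstream of the EF-1α cassette, an SV40 early promoter drives puromycin N-acetyltransferase, allowing selection of transduced cells. In bacteria the plasmid is maintained through a high-copy ColE1/pUC origin and ampicillin resistance. An f1 origin and residual lac and phage promoter elements remain from the cloning backbone. The depositor warns that recombination can occur during propagation.

The construct is intended for ZNF595 overexpression in mammalian cells, individually or in pooled screens where the barcode identifies which transcription factor each cell received, as in studies of directed differentiation.
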