Features (pLannotate 1.2.2; 31 found; start..end, strand, type, name):
      1..1179    +  promoter       EF-1α promoter: strong constitutive promoter for human elongation factor EF-1α
   1196..1843    +  CDS            ZNF595 (fragment): ZN595_HUMAN - Experimental evidence at protein level: Swiss-Prot protein existence level 1. May be involved in transcriptional regulation. From Homo sapiens (Human).
   3155..3208    +  promoter       U6 promoter (fragment): RNA polymerase III promoter for human U6 snRNA
   3250..3838    +  misc_feature   WPRE: woodchuck hepatitis virus posttranscriptional regulatory element
   3889..3908    +  misc_feature   cPPT/CTS (fragment): central polypurine tract and central termination sequence of HIV-1
   3910..4143    +  LTR            3' LTR (ΔU3): self-inactivating 3' long terminal repeat (LTR) from HIV-1
   4221..4342    +  polyA_signal   SV40 poly(A) signal: SV40 polyadenylation signal
   4382..4517    +  rep_origin     SV40 ori: SV40 origin of replication
   4538..4556    -  promoter       T7 promoter: promoter for bacteriophage T7 RNA polymerase
   4564..4719    +  CDS            lacZα (fragment): LacZα fragment of β-galactosidase; lacZ fragment
   4724..5152    +  rep_origin     f1 ori (sequence partly withheld): f1 bacteriophage origin of replication; arrow indicates direction of (+) strand synthesis
   5205..5309    +  promoter       AmpR promoter: bla
   5310..6170    +  CDS            AmpR: β-lactamase; bla; confers resistance to ampicillin, carbenicillin, and related antibiotics
   6341..6929    +  rep_origin     ori: high-copy-number ColE1/pMB1/pBR322/pUC origin of replication
   7112..7204    +  CDS            lacI (fragment): lac repressor; lacI; The lac repressor binds to the lac operator to inhibit transcription in E. coli. This inhibition can be relieved by adding lactose or isopropyl-β-D-thiogalactopyranoside (IPTG).
   7217..7238    +  protein_bind   CAP binding site: CAP binding activates transcription in the presence of cAMP. E. coli catabolite activator protein
   7253..7283    +  promoter       lac promoter: promoter for the E. coli lac operon
   7291..7307    +  protein_bind   lac operator: The lac repressor binds to the lac operator to inhibit transcription in E. coli. This inhibition can be relieved by adding lactose or isopropyl-β-D-thiogalactopyranoside (IPTG). lac repressor encoded by lacI
   7352..7370    +  promoter       T3 promoter: promoter for bacteriophage T3 RNA polymerase
   7398..7624    +  promoter       RSV promoter: Rous sarcoma virus enhancer/promoter
   7625..7805    +  LTR            5' LTR (truncated): truncated 5' long terminal repeat (LTR) from HIV-1
   7852..7977    +  misc_feature   HIV-1 Ψ: packaging signal of human immunodeficiency virus type 1
   7961..8324    +  CDS            HIV-1 gag (fragment): gag protein from human immunodeficiency virus 1; gag
   8470..8703    +  misc_feature   RRE: The Rev response element (RRE) of HIV-1 allows for Rev-dependent mRNA export from the nucleus to the cytoplasm.
   9080..9106    +  CDS            Rev (fragment): human immunodeficiency virus 1 (HIV-1) Rev protein; rev; enhances nuclear export of unspliced and incompletely spliced viral mRNAs
   9113..9136    +  promoter       SV40 promoter (fragment): SV40 early promoter
   9137..9208    +  promoter       SV40 promoter (fragment): SV40 enhancer and early promoter
   9232..9367    +  rep_origin     SV40 ori: SV40 origin of replication
   9413..10009   +  CDS            PuroR (fragment): puromycin N-acetyltransferase; pac from Streptomyces; confers resistance to puromycin
  10058..10175   +  misc_feature   cPPT/CTS: central polypurine tract and central termination sequence of HIV-1
  10240..10306   +  CDS            small t antigen (fragment): SV40 (simian virus 40) small t antigen
>Addgene plasmid #143207 | TFORF0231 | addgene full sequence | sequence record 414035 | Addgene NGS Result
GGCTCCGGTGCCCGTCAGTGGGCAGAGCGCACATCGCCCACAGTCCCCGAGAAGTTGGGGGGAGGGGTCG
GCAATTGAACCGGTGCCTAGAGAAGGTGGCGCGGGGTAAACTGGGAAAGTGATGTCGTGTACTGGCTCCG
CCTTTTTCCCGAGGGTGGGGGAGAACCGTATATAAGTGCAGTAGTCGCCGTGAACGTTCTTTTTCGCAAC
GGGTTTGCCGCCAGAACACAGGTAAGTGCCGTGTGTGGTTCCCGCGGGCCTGGCCTCTTTACGGGTTATG
GCCCTTGCGTGCCTTGAATTACTTCCACCTGGCTGCAGTACGTGATTCTTGATCCCGAGCTTCGGGTTGG
AAGTGGGTGGGAGAGTTCGAGGCCTTGCGCTTAAGGAGCCCCTTCGCCTCGTGCTTGAGTTGAGGCCTGG
CCTGGGCGCTGGGGCCGCCGCGTGCGAATCTGGTGGCACCTTCGCGCCTGTCTCGCTGCTTTCGATAAGT
CTCTAGCCATTTAAAATTTTTGATGACCTGCTGCGACGCTTTTTTTCTGGCAAGATAGTCTTGTAAATGC
GGGCCAAGATCTGCACACTGGTATTTCGGTTTTTGGGGCCGCGGGCGGCGACGGGGCCCGTGCGTCCCAG
CGCACATGTTCGGCGAGGCGGGGCCTGCGAGCGCGGCCACCGAGAATCGGACGGGGGTAGTCTCAAGCTG
GCCGGCCTGCTCTGGTGCCTGGCCTCGCGCCGCCGTGTATCGCCCCGCCCTGGGCGGCAAGGCTGGCCCG
GTCGGCACCAGTTGCGTGAGCGGAAAGATGGCCGCTTCCCGGCCCTGCTGCAGGGAGCTCAAAATGGAGG
ACGCGGCGCTCGGGAGAGCGGGCGGGTGAGTCACCCACACAAAGGAAAAGGGCCTTTCCGTCCTCAGCCG
TCGCTTCATGTGACTCCACGGAGTACCGGGCGCCGTCCAGGCACCTCGATTAGTTCTCGAGCTTTTGGAG
TACGTCGTCTTTAGGTTGGGGGGAGGGGTTTTATGCGATGGAGTTTCCCCACACTGAGTGGGTGGAGACT
GAAGTTAGGCCAGCTTGGCACTTGATGTAATTCTCCTTGGAATTTGCCCTTTTTGAGTTTGGATCTTGGT
TCATTCTCAAGCCTCAGACAGTGGTTCAAAGTTTTTTTCTTCCATTTCAGGTGTCGTGAGGCTAGCACCG
CCACCATGGAACTCGTAACATTCAGGGATGTGGCCATAGAATTCTCCCCTGAAGAGTGGAAATGTCTGGA
CCCTGCCCAGCAGAATTTGTATAGAGATGTGATGTTGGAGAACTACAGGAACCTGGTCTCCCTGGGTTTT
GTGATCTCTAACCCAGACCTGGTCACCTGTCTGGAGCAAATAAAAGAGCCCTGCAATTTGAAGATACATG
AGACAGCAGCCAAACCCCCAGCTATATGTTCTCCTTTCAGCCAAGACCTTTCACCAGTGCAGGGGATAGA
AGATTCATTCCACAAACTTATACTGAAAAGATACGAGAAATGTGGACATGAGAATTTACAATTAAGAAAA
GGCTGTAAACGTGTGAATGAGTGTAAGGTGCAGAAAGGAGTTAATAATGGAGTTTACCAGTGCTTGTCAA
CTACCCAGAGCAAAATATTTCAATGTAATACATGTGTTAAAGTTTTTAGTAAATTTTCAAATTCAAACAA
ACATAAGATAAGACATACTGGAGAGAAACCCTTTAAATGTACAGAATGTGGCAGATCGTTTTACATGTCA
CACCTAACTCAACATACAGGAATTCATGCTGGAGAGAAACCCTACAAATGTGAAAAATGTGGCAAAGCCT
TTAATAGGTCCACATCACTTAGTAAACATAAGAGAATTCATACTGGAGAGAAACCCTACACATGTGAAGA
ATGTGGCAAAGCCTTTAGACGGTCCACAGTTCTGAACGAACATAAGAAAATTCATACTGGAGAGAAACCC
TACAAATGTGAAGAATGTGGCAAAGCCTTTACAAGGTCCACAACACTGAATGAACACAAGAAAATTCATA
CTGGAGAGAAACCCTACAAATGTAAAGAATGTGGCAAAGCCTTTAGATGGTCCACAAGCCTGAATGAACA
TAAGAATATTCATACTGGAGAGAAACCCTACAAATGTAAAGAATGTGGCAAAGCCTTTAGACAGTCCAGG
AGCCTGAATGAACATAAAAATATTCATACTGGCGAAAAACCCTACACATGTGAAAAATGTGGCAAAGCTT
TTAACCAATCCTCAAGTCTTATTATACACAGGAGCATTCATTCTGAACAAAAACTTTACAAATGTGAAGA
ATGTGGCAAAGCCTTTACTTGGTCCTCATCCCTTAATAAACATAAGAGAATTCATACTGGAGAGAAACCC
TACACATGTGAAGAATGTGGCAAAGCTTTTTATAGGTCCTCACACCTTGCTAAACATAAGAGAATTCATA
CTGGAGAGAAACCCTACACGTGCGAAGAATGTGGCAAAGCTTTTAACCAATCCTCAACTCTTATATTACA
CAAGAGAATCCATTCTGGGCAAAAACCTTACAAATGTGAAGAATGTGGCAAAGCCTTTACACGGTCCACA
ACACTGAACGAACATAAGAAAATTCATACTGGCGAGAAACCCTACAAATGTGAAGAATGTGGCAAAGCTT
TCATATGGTCCGCAAGCCTGAATGAACATAAGAATATTCATACTGGAGAGAAACCCTACAAATGTAAAGA
ATGTGGCAAAGCTTTTAACCAATCCTCAGGCCTTATTATACACAGGAGCATTCATTCTGAACAAAAACTT
TACAAATGTGAAGAATGTGGCAAAGCCTTTACTCGGTCCACAGCCCTGAATGAACATAAGAAAATTCATT
CTGGAGAGAAACCCTACAAATGCAAAGAATGTGGCAAAGCCTATAACTTATCCTCAACCCTTACTAAACA
TAAGAGAATTCATACTGGAGAGAAACCCTTCACATGTGAAGAATGTGGCAAAGCCTTCAATTGGTCCTCA
TCCCTTACTAAACATAAGATAATTCATACTGGAGAGAAATCCTACAAATGTGAAGAATGTGGCAAAGCTT
TTAATCGGCCCTCAACCCTTACTGTACACAAGCGAATTCATACTGGCAAGGAACATAGTTAGTAATGAAC
TAGTCCGTAACTTGAAAGTATTTCGATTTCTTGGCTTTATATATCTTGTGGAAAGGACGAAATCTCGGTT
AAGGGTATATAGGAACGCGTTAAGTCGACAATCAACCTCTGGATTACAAAATTTGTGAAAGATTGACTGG
TATTCTTAACTATGTTGCTCCTTTTACGCTATGTGGATACGCTGCTTTAATGCCTTTGTATCATGCTATT
GCTTCCCGTATGGCTTTCATTTTCTCCTCCTTGTATAAATCCTGGTTGCTGTCTCTTTATGAGGAGTTGT
GGCCCGTTGTCAGGCAACGTGGCGTGGTGTGCACTGTGTTTGCTGACGCAACCCCCACTGGTTGGGGCAT
TGCCACCACCTGTCAGCTCCTTTCCGGGACTTTCGCTTTCCCCCTCCCTATTGCCACGGCGGAACTCATC
GCCGCCTGCCTTGCCCGCTGCTGGACAGGGGCTCGGCTGTTGGGCACTGACAATTCCGTGGTGTTGTCGG
GGAAATCATCGTCCTTTCCTTGGCTGCTCGCCTGTGTTGCCACCTGGATTCTGCGCGGGACGTCCTTCTG
CTACGTCCCTTCGGCCCTCAATCCAGCGGACCTTCCTTCCCGCGGCCTGCTGCCGGCTCTGCGGCCTCTT
CCGCGTCTTCGCCTTCGCCCTCAGACGAGTCGGATCTCCCTTTGGGCCGCCTCCCCGCGTCGACTTTAAG
ACCAATGACTTACAAGGCAGCTGTAGATCTTAGCCACTTTTTAAAAGAAAAGGGGGGACTGGAAGGGCTA
ATTCACTCCCAACGAAGACAAGATCTGCTTTTTGCTTGTACTGGGTCTCTCTGGTTAGACCAGATCTGAG
CCTGGGAGCTCTCTGGCTAACTAGGGAACCCACTGCTTAAGCCTCAATAAAGCTTGCCTTGAGTGCTTCA
AGTAGTGTGTGCCCGTCTGTTGTGTGACTCTGGTAACTAGAGATCCCTCAGACCCTTTTAGTCAGTGTGG
AAAATCTCTAGCAGTACGTATAGTAGTTCATGTCATCTTATTATTCAGTATTTATAACTTGCAAAGAAAT
GAATATCAGAGAGTGAGAGGAACTTGTTTATTGCAGCTTATAATGGTTACAAATAAAGCAATAGCATCAC
AAATTTCACAAATAAAGCATTTTTTTCACTGCATTCTAGTTGTGGTTTGTCCAAACTCATCAATGTATCT
TATCATGTCTGGCTCTAGCTATCCCGCCCCTAACTCCGCCCATCCCGCCCCTAACTCCGCCCAGTTCCGC
CCATTCTCCGCCCCATGGCTGACTAATTTTTTTTATTTATGCAGAGGCCGAGGCCGCCTCGGCCTCTGAG
CTATTCCAGAAGTAGTGAGGAGGCTTTTTTGGAGGCCTAGGGACGTACCCAATTCGCCCTATAGTGAGTC
GTATTACGCGCGCTCACTGGCCGTCGTTTTACAACGTCGTGACTGGGAAAACCCTGGCGTTACCCAACTT
AATCGCCTTGCAGCACATCCCCCTTTCGCCAGCTGGCGTAATAGCGAAGAGGCCCGCACCGATCGCCCTT
CCCAACAGTTGCGCAGCCTGAATGGCGAATGGG
[124 nt withheld, positions 4724-4847]
C
[91 nt withheld, positions 4849-4939]
A
[49 nt withheld, positions 4941-4989]
CCTTTGACGTTGGAGTCCACGTTCTTT
[37 nt withheld, positions 5017-5053]
ACCCTATCTCGGTCTATTCTTTTGATTTATAAGGGATTTTGCCGATTTCGGCCTATTGGTTAAAAAATGA
GCTGATTTAACAAAAATTTAACGCGAATTTTAACAAAATATTAACGCTTACAATTTAGGTGGCACTTTTC
GGGGAAATGTGCGCGGAACCCCTATTTGTTTATTTTTCTAAATACATTCAAATATGTATCCGCTCATGAG
ACAATAACCCTGATAAATGCTTCAATAATATTGAAAAAGGAAGAGTATGAGTATTCAACATTTCCGTGTC
GCCCTTATTCCCTTTTTTGCGGCATTTTGCCTTCCTGTTTTTGCTCACCCAGAAACGCTGGTGAAAGTAA
AAGATGCTGAAGATCAGTTGGGTGCACGAGTGGGTTACATCGAACTGGATCTCAACAGCGGTAAGATCCT
TGAGAGTTTTCGCCCCGAAGAACGTTTTCCAATGATGAGCACTTTTAAAGTTCTGCTATGTGGCGCGGTA
TTATCCCGTATTGACGCCGGGCAAGAGCAACTCGGTCGCCGCATACACTATTCTCAGAATGACTTGGTTG
AGTACTCACCAGTCACAGAAAAGCATCTTACGGATGGCATGACAGTAAGAGAATTATGCAGTGCTGCCAT
AACCATGAGTGATAACACTGCGGCCAACTTACTTCTGACAACGATCGGAGGACCGAAGGAGCTAACCGCT
TTTTTGCACAACATGGGGGATCATGTAACTCGCCTTGATCGTTGGGAACCGGAGCTGAATGAAGCCATAC
CAAACGACGAGCGTGACACCACGATGCCTGTAGCAATGGCAACAACGTTGCGCAAACTATTAACTGGCGA
ACTACTTACTCTAGCTTCCCGGCAACAATTAATAGACTGGATGGAGGCGGATAAAGTTGCAGGACCACTT
CTGCGCTCGGCCCTTCCGGCTGGCTGGTTTATTGCTGATAAATCTGGAGCCGGTGAGCGTGGGTCTCGCG
GTATCATTGCAGCACTGGGGCCAGATGGTAAGCCCTCCCGTATCGTAGTTATCTACACGACGGGGAGTCA
GGCAACTATGGATGAACGAAATAGACAGATCGCTGAGATAGGTGCCTCACTGATTAAGCATTGGTAACTG
TCAGACCAAGTTTACTCATATATACTTTAGATTGATTTAAAACTTCATTTTTAATTTAAAAGGATCTAGG
TGAAGATCCTTTTTGATAATCTCATGACCAAAATCCCTTAACGTGAGTTTTCGTTCCACTGAGCGTCAGA
CCCCGTAGAAAAGATCAAAGGATCTTCTTGAGATCCTTTTTTTCTGCGCGTAATCTGCTGCTTGCAAACA
AAAAAACCACCGCTACCAGCGGTGGTTTGTTTGCCGGATCAAGAGCTACCAACTCTTTTTCCGAAGGTAA
CTGGCTTCAGCAGAGCGCAGATACCAAATACTGTTCTTCTAGTGTAGCCGTAGTTAGGCCACCACTTCAA
GAACTCTGTAGCACCGCCTACATACCTCGCTCTGCTAATCCTGTTACCAGTGGCTGCTGCCAGTGGCGAT
AAGTCGTGTCTTACCGGGTTGGACTCAAGACGATAGTTACCGGATAAGGCGCAGCGGTCGGGCTGAACGG
GGGGTTCGTGCACACAGCCCAGCTTGGAGCGAACGACCTACACCGAACTGAGATACCTACAGCGTGAGCT
ATGAGAAAGCGCCACGCTTCCCGAAGGGAGAAAGGCGGACAGGTATCCGGTAAGCGGCAGGGTCGGAACA
GGAGAGCGCACGAGGGAGCTTCCAGGGGGAAACGCCTGGTATCTTTATAGTCCTGTCGGGTTTCGCCACC
TCTGACTTGAGCGTCGATTTTTGTGATGCTCGTCAGGGGGGCGGAGCCTATGGAAAAACGCCAGCAACGC
GGCCTTTTTACGGTTCCTGGCCTTTTGCTGGCCTTTTGCTCACATGTTCTTTCCTGCGTTATCCCCTGAT
TCTGTGGATAACCGTATTACCGCCTTTGAGTGAGCTGATACCGCTCGCCGCAGCCGAACGACCGAGCGCA
GCGAGTCAGTGAGCGAGGAAGCGGAAGAGCGCCCAATACGCAAACCGCCTCTCCCCGCGCGTTGGCCGAT
TCATTAATGCAGCTGGCACGACAGGTTTCCCGACTGGAAAGCGGGCAGTGAGCGCAACGCAATTAATGTG
AGTTAGCTCACTCATTAGGCACCCCAGGCTTTACACTTTATGCTTCCGGCTCGTATGTTGTGTGGAATTG
TGAGCGGATAACAATTTCACACAGGAAACAGCTATGACCATGATTACGCCAAGCGCGCAATTAACCCTCA
CTAAAGGGAACAAAAGCTGGAGCTGCAAGCTTAATGTAGTCTTATGCAATACTCTTGTAGTCTTGCAACA
TGGTAACGATGAGTTAGCAACATGCCTTACAAGGAGAGAAAAAGCACCGTGCATGCCGATTGGTGGAAGT
AAGGTGGTACGATCGTGCCTTATTAGGAAGGCAACAGACGGGTCTGACATGGATTGGACGAACCACTGAA
TTGCCGCATTGCAGAGATATTGTATTTAAGTGCCTAGCTCGATACATAAACGGGTCTCTCTGGTTAGACC
AGATCTGAGCCTGGGAGCTCTCTGGCTAACTAGGGAACCCACTGCTTAAGCCTCAATAAAGCTTGCCTTG
AGTGCTTCAAGTAGTGTGTGCCCGTCTGTTGTGTGACTCTGGTAACTAGAGATCCCTCAGACCCTTTTAG
TCAGTGTGGAAAATCTCTAGCAGTGGCGCCCGAACAGGGACTTGAAAGCGAAAGGGAAACCAGAGGAGCT
CTCTCGACGCAGGACTCGGCTTGCTGAAGCGCGCACGGCAAGAGGCGAGGGGCGGCGACTGGTGAGTACG
CCAAAAATTTTGACTAGCGGAGGCTAGAAGGAGAGAGATGGGTGCGAGAGCGTCAGTATTAAGCGGGGGA
GAATTAGATCGCGATGGGAAAAAATTCGGTTAAGGCCAGGGGGAAAGAAAAAATATAAATTAAAACATAT
AGTATGGGCAAGCAGGGAGCTAGAACGATTCGCAGTTAATCCTGGCCTGTTAGAAACATCAGAAGGCTGT
AGACAAATACTGGGACAGCTACAACCATCCCTTCAGACAGGATCAGAAGAACTTAGATCATTATATAATA
CAGTAGCAACCCTCTATTGTGTGCATCAAAGGATAGAGATAAAAGACACCAAGGAAGCTTTAGACAAGAT
AGAGGAAGAGCAAAACAAAAGTAAGACCACCGCACAGCAAGCGGCCGCTGATCTTCAGACCTGGAGGAGG
AGATATGAGGGACAATTGGAGAAGTGAATTATATAAATATAAAGTAGTAAAAATTGAACCATTAGGAGTA
GCACCCACCAAGGCAAAGAGAAGAGTGGTGCAGAGAGAAAAAAGAGCAGTGGGAATAGGAGCTTTGTTCC
TTGGGTTCTTGGGAGCAGCAGGAAGCACTATGGGCGCAGCGTCAATGACGCTGACGGTACAGGCCAGACA
ATTATTGTCTGGTATAGTGCAGCAGCAGAACAATTTGCTGAGGGCTATTGAGGCGCAACAGCATCTGTTG
CAACTCACAGTCTGGGGCATCAAGCAGCTCCAGGCAAGAATCCTGGCTGTGGAAAGATACCTAAAGGATC
AACAGCTCCTGGGGATTTGGGGTTGCTCTGGAAAACTCATTTGCACCACTGCTGTGCCTTGGAATGCTAG
TTGGAGTAATAAATCTCTGGAACAGATTTGGAATCACACGACCTGGATGGAGTGGGACAGAGAAATTAAC
AATTACACAAGCTTAATACACTCCTTAATTGAAGAATCGCAAAACCAGCAAGAAAAGAATGAACAAGAAT
TATTGGAATTAGATAAATGGGCAAGTTTGTGGAATTGGTTTAACATAACAAATTGGCTGTGGTATATAAA
ATTATTCATAATGATAGTAGGAGGCTTGGTAGGTTTAAGAATAGTTTTTGCTGTACTTTCTATAGTGAAT
AGAGTTAGGCAGGGATATTCACCATTATCGTTTCAGACCCACCTCCCAACCCCGAGGGGACCCATGCATT
GCATCTCAATTAGTCAGCAACCAGGTGTGGAAAGTCCCCAGGCTCCCCAGCAGGCAGAAGTATGCAAAGC
ATGCGTCTCAATTAGTCAGCAACCATAGTCCCGCCCCTAACTCCGCCCATCCCGCCCCTAACTCCGCCCA
GTTCCGCCCATTCTCCGCCCCATGGCTGACTAATTTTTTTTATTTATGCAGAGGCCGAGGCCGCCTCGGC
CTCTGAGCTATTCCAGAAGTAGTGAGGAGGCTTTTTTGGAGGCCTAGGCTTTTGCAAAAAGCTTTCTAGA
GGTACCACCGGAGCTTACCATGACCGAGTACAAGCCCACGGTGCGCCTCGCCACCCGCGACGACGTCCCC
AGGGCCGTACGCACCCTCGCCGCCGCGTTCGCCGACTACCCCGCCACGCGCCACACCGTCGATCCGGACC
GCCACATCGAGCGGGTCACCGAGCTGCAAGAACTCTTCCTCACGCGCGTCGGGCTCGACATCGGCAAGGT
GTGGGTCGCGGACGACGGCGCCGCCGTGGCGGTCTGGACCACGCCGGAGAGCGTCGAAGCGGGGGCGGTG
TTCGCCGAGATCGGCCCGCGCATGGCCGAGTTGAGCGGTTCCCGGCTGGCCGCGCAGCAACAGATGGAAG
GCCTCCTGGCGCCGCACCGGCCCAAGGAGCCCGCGTGGTTCCTGGCCACCGTCGGCGTCTCGCCCGACCA
CCAGGGCAAGGGTCTGGGCAGCGCCGTCGTGCTCCCCGGAGTGGAGGCGGCCGAGCGCGCCGGGGTGCCC
GCCTTCCTGGAGACCTCCGCGCCCCGCAACCTCCCCTTCTACGAGCGGCTCGGCTTCACCGTCACCGCCG
ACGTCGAGGTGCCCGAAGGACCGCGCACCTGGTGCATGACCCGCAAGCCCGGTGCCAGTTAACGAATTCT
AGATCTTGAGACAAATGGCAGTATTCATCCACAATTTTAAAAGAAAAGGGGGGATTGGGGGGTACAGTGC
AGGGGAAAGAATAGTAGACATAATAGCAACAGACATACAAACTAAAGAATTACAAAAACAAATTACAAAA
ATTCAAAATTTTCGGGTTTATTACAGGGACAGCAGAGATCCACTTTGGCGCCGGCTCGAGGCCTGCAGGT
GCAAAGATGGATAAAGTTTTAAACAGAGAGGAATCTTTGCAGCTAATGGACCTTCTAGGTCTTGAAAGGA
GTGGGAATT
