>Addgene plasmid #143207 | TFORF0231 | depositor partial sequence | sequence record 281759 | Insert
ACCGCCACCATGGAACTCGTAACATTCAGGGATGTGGCCATAGAATTCTCCCCTGAAGAGTGGAAATGTC
TGGACCCTGCCCAGCAGAATTTGTATAGAGATGTGATGTTGGAGAACTACAGGAACCTGGTCTCCCTGGG
TTTTGTGATCTCTAACCCAGACCTGGTCACCTGTCTGGAGCAAATAAAAGAGCCCTGCAATTTGAAGATA
CATGAGACAGCAGCCAAACCCCCAGCTATATGTTCTCCTTTCAGCCAAGACCTTTCACCAGTGCAGGGGA
TAGAAGATTCATTCCACAAACTTATACTGAAAAGATACGAGAAATGTGGACATGAGAATTTACAATTAAG
AAAAGGCTGTAAACGTGTGAATGAGTGTAAGGTGCAGAAAGGAGTTAATAATGGAGTTTACCAGTGCTTG
TCAACTACCCAGAGCAAAATATTTCAATGTAATACATGTGTTAAAGTTTTTAGTAAATTTTCAAATTCAA
ACAAACATAAGATAAGACATACTGGAGAGAAACCCTTTAAATGTACAGAATGTGGCAGATCGTTTTACAT
GTCACACCTAACTCAACATACAGGAATTCATGCTGGAGAGAAACCCTACAAATGTGAAAAATGTGGCAAA
GCCTTTAATAGGTCCACATCACTTAGTAAACATAAGAGAATTCATACTGGAGAGAAACCCTACACATGTG
AAGAATGTGGCAAAGCCTTTAGACGGTCCACAGTTCTGAACGAACATAAGAAAATTCATACTGGAGAGAA
ACCCTACAAATGTGAAGAATGTGGCAAAGCCTTTACAAGGTCCACAACACTGAATGAACACAAGAAAATT
CATACTGGAGAGAAACCCTACAAATGTAAAGAATGTGGCAAAGCCTTTAGATGGTCCACAAGCCTGAATG
AACATAAGAATATTCATACTGGAGAGAAACCCTACAAATGTAAAGAATGTGGCAAAGCCTTTAGACAGTC
CAGGAGCCTGAATGAACATAAAAATATTCATACTGGCGAAAAACCCTACACATGTGAAAAATGTGGCAAA
GCTTTTAACCAATCCTCAAGTCTTATTATACACAGGAGCATTCATTCTGAACAAAAACTTTACAAATGTG
AAGAATGTGGCAAAGCCTTTACTTGGTCCTCATCCCTTAATAAACATAAGAGAATTCATACTGGAGAGAA
ACCCTACACATGTGAAGAATGTGGCAAAGCTTTTTATAGGTCCTCACACCTTGCTAAACATAAGAGAATT
CATACTGGAGAGAAACCCTACACGTGCGAAGAATGTGGCAAAGCTTTTAACCAATCCTCAACTCTTATAT
TACACAAGAGAATCCATTCTGGGCAAAAACCTTACAAATGTGAAGAATGTGGCAAAGCCTTTACACGGTC
CACAACACTGAACGAACATAAGAAAATTCATACTGGCGAGAAACCCTACAAATGTGAAGAATGTGGCAAA
GCTTTCATATGGTCCGCAAGCCTGAATGAACATAAGAATATTCATACTGGAGAGAAACCCTACAAATGTA
AAGAATGTGGCAAAGCTTTTAACCAATCCTCAGGCCTTATTATACACAGGAGCATTCATTCTGAACAAAA
ACTTTACAAATGTGAAGAATGTGGCAAAGCCTTTACTCGGTCCACAGCCCTGAATGAACATAAGAAAATT
CATTCTGGAGAGAAACCCTACAAATGCAAAGAATGTGGCAAAGCCTATAACTTATCCTCAACCCTTACTA
AACATAAGAGAATTCATACTGGAGAGAAACCCTTCACATGTGAAGAATGTGGCAAAGCCTTCAATTGGTC
CTCATCCCTTACTAAACATAAGATAATTCATACTGGAGAGAAATCCTACAAATGTGAAGAATGTGGCAAA
GCTTTTAATCGGCCCTCAACCCTTACTGTACACAAGCGAATTCATACTGGCAAGGAACATAGTTAGTAAT
GAACTAGTCCGTAACTTGAAAGTATTTCGATTTCTTGGCTTTATATATCTTGTGGAAAGGACGAAATCTC
GGTTAAGGGTATATAGGA
