>Addgene plasmid #143207 | TFORF0231 | depositor partial sequence | sequence record 281760 | Barcode
AATCTCGGTTAAGGGTATATAGGA
